>Addgene plasmid #85772 | pK3F-GAL1 | depositor full sequence | sequence record 166726 | pK3F-GAL1 sequence 4525 bps
GACTCACTATAGGGAGACCGGCAGATCCGCGGCCGCATAGGCCACTAGTGGATCTGATATCACCTAATAA
CTTCGTATAGCATACATTATACGAAGTTATATTAAGGGTTCTCGACGTCCCCGCCGGGTCACCCGGCCAG
CGACATGGAGGCCCAGAATACCCTCCTTGACAGTCTTGACGTGCGCAGCTCAGGGGCATGATGTGACTGT
CGCCCGTACATTTAGCCCATACATCCCCATGTATAATCATTTGCATCCATACATTTTGATGGCCGCACGG
CGCGAAGCAAAAATTACGGCTCCTCGCTGCAGACCTGCGAGCAGGGAAACGCTCCCCTCACAGACGCGTT
GAATTGTCCCCACGCCGCGCCCCTGTAGAGAAATATAAAAGGTTAGGATTTGCCACTGAGGTTCTTCTTT
CATATACTTCCTTTTAAAATCTTGCTAGGATACAGTTCTCACATCACATCCGAACATAAACAACCATGGG
TAAGGAAAAGACTCACGTTTCGAGGCCGCGATTAAATTCCAACATGGATGCTGATTTATATGGGTATAAA
TGGGCTCGCGATAATGTCGGGCAATCAGGTGCGACAATCTATCGATTGTATGGGAAGCCCGATGCGCCAG
AGTTGTTTCTGAAACATGGCAAAGGTAGCGTTGCCAATGATGTTACAGATGAGATGGTCAGACTAAACTG
GCTGACGGAATTTATGCCTCTTCCGACCATCAAGCATTTTATCCGTACTCCTGATGATGCATGGTTACTC
ACCACTGCGATCCCCGGCAAAACAGCATTCCAGGTATTAGAAGAATATCCTGATTCAGGTGAAAATATTG
TTGATGCGCTGGCAGTGTTCCTGCGCCGGTTGCATTCGATTCCTGTTTGTAATTGTCCTTTTAACAGCGA
TCGCGTATTTCGTCTCGCTCAGGCGCAATCACGAATGAATAACGGTTTGGTTGATGCGAGTGATTTTGAT
GACGAGCGTAATGGCTGGCCTGTTGAACAAGTCTGGAAAGAAATGCATAAGCTTTTGCCATTCTCACCGG
ATTCAGTCGTCACTCATGGTGATTTCTCACTTGATAACCTTATTTTTGACGAGGGGAAATTAATAGGTTG
TATTGATGTTGGACGAGTCGGAATCGCAGACCGATACCAGGATCTTGCCATCCTATGGAACTGCCTCGGT
GAGTTTTCTCCTTCATTACAGAAACGGCTTTTTCAAAAATATGGTATTGATAATCCTGATATGAATAAAT
TGCAGTTTCATTTGATGCTCGATGAGTTTTTCTAATCAGTACTGACAATAAAAAGATTCTTGTTTTCAAG
AACTTGTCATTTGTATAGTTTTTTTATATTGTAGTTGTTCTATTTTAATCAAATGTTAGCGTGATTTATA
TTTTTTTTCGCCTCGACATCATCTGCCCAGATGCGAAGTTAAGTGCGCAGAAAGTAATATCATGCGTCAA
TCGTATGTGAATGCTGGTCGCTATACTGCTGTCGATTCGATACTAACGCCGCCATCCAGTGTCGAGATCT
CTAGTAGTACGGATTAGAAGCCGCCGAGCGGGCGACAGCCCTCCGACGGAAGACTCTCCTCCGTGCGTCC
TCGTCTTCACCGGTCGCGTTCCTGAAACGCAGATGTGCCTCGCGCCGCACTGCTCCGAACAATAAAGATT
CTACAATACTAGCTTTTATGGTTATGAAGAGGAAAAATTGGCAGTAACCTGGCCCCACAAACCTTCAAAT
TAACGAATCAAATTAACAACCATAGGATGATAATGCGATTAGTTTTTTAGCCTTATTTCTGGGGTAATTA
ATCAGCGAAGCGATGATTTTTGATCTATTAACAGATATATAAATGGAAAAGCTGCATAACCACTTTAACT
AATACTTTCAACATTTTCAGTTTGTATTACTTCTTATTCAAATGTCATAAAAGTATCAACAAAAAATTGT
TAATATACCTCTATACTTTAACGTCAAGGAGAAAAAACTCTAGACCTAATAACTTCGTATAGCATACATT
ATACGAAGTTATATTAAGGGTTGTCGACACCATGGACTATAAAGACGACGACGACAAAGATTATAAGGAC
GACGACGATAAGGATTACAAGGACGACGACGATAAAGGATCCATGGGCGGCCGCGAGATCCTGGCGGCCG
CGTTCTATAGTGTCACCTAAATCGTATGTGTATGATACATAAGGTTATGTATTAATTGTAGCCGCGTTCT
AACGACAATATGTCCATATGGTGCACTCTCAGTACAATCTGCTCTGATGCCGCATAGTTAAGCCAGCCCC
GACACCCGCCAACACCCGCTGACGCGCCCTGACGGGCTTGTCTGCTCCCGGCATCCGCTTACAGACAAGC
TGTGACCGTCTCCGGGAGCTGCATGTGTCAGAGGTTTTCACCGTCATCACCGAAACGCGCGAGACGAAAG
GGCCTCGTGATACGCCTATTTTTATAGGTTAATGTCATGATAATAATGGTTTCTTAGACGTCAGGTGGCA
CTTTTCGGGGAAATGTGCGCGGAACCCCTATTTGTTTATTTTTCTAAATACATTCAAATATGTATCCGCT
CATGAGACAATAACCCTGATAAATGCTTCAATAATATTGAAAAAGGAAGAGTATGAGTATTCAACATTTC
CGTGTCGCCCTTATTCCCTTTTTTGCGGCATTTTGCCTTCCTGTTTTTGCTCACCCAGAAACGCTGGTGA
AAGTAAAAGATGCTGAAGATCAGTTGGGTGCACGAGTGGGTTACATCGAACTGGATCTCAACAGCGGTAA
GATCCTTGAGAGTTTTCGCCCCGAAGAACGTTTTCCAATGATGAGCACTTTTAAAGTTCTGCTATGTGGC
GCGGTATTATCCCGTATTGACGCCGGGCAAGAGCAACTCGGTCGCCGCATACACTATTCTCAGAATGACT
TGGTTGAGTACTCACCAGTCACAGAAAAGCATCTTACGGATGGCATGACAGTAAGAGAATTATGCAGTGC
TGCCATAACCATGAGTGATAACACTGCGGCCAACTTACTTCTGACAACGATCGGAGGACCGAAGGAGCTA
ACCGCTTTTTTGCACAACATGGGGGATCATGTAACTCGCCTTGATCGTTGGGAACCGGAGCTGAATGAAG
CCATACCAAACGACGAGCGTGACACCACGATGCCTGTAGCAATGGCAACAACGTTGCGCAAACTATTAAC
TGGCGAACTACTTACTCTAGCTTCCCGGCAACAATTAATAGACTGGATGGAGGCGGATAAAGTTGCAGGA
CCACTTCTGCGCTCGGCCCTTCCGGCTGGCTGGTTTATTGCTGATAAATCTGGAGCCGGTGAGCGTGGGT
CTCGCGGTATCATTGCAGCACTGGGGCCAGATGGTAAGCCCTCCCGTATCGTAGTTATCTACACGACGGG
GAGTCAGGCAACTATGGATGAACGAAATAGACAGATCGCTGAGATAGGTGCCTCACTGATTAAGCATTGG
TAACTGTCAGACCAAGTTTACTCATATATACTTTAGATTGATTTAAAACTTCATTTTTAATTTAAAAGGA
TCTAGGTGAAGATCCTTTTTGATAATCTCATGACCAAAATCCCTTAACGTGAGTTTTCGTTCCACTGAGC
GTCAGACCCCGTAGAAAAGATCAAAGGATCTTCTTGAGATCCTTTTTTTCTGCGCGTAATCTGCTGCTTG
CAAACAAAAAAACCACCGCTACCAGCGGTGGTTTGTTTGCCGGATCAAGAGCTACCAACTCTTTTTCCGA
AGGTAACTGGCTTCAGCAGAGCGCAGATACCAAATACTGTCCTTCTAGTGTAGCCGTAGTTAGGCCACCA
CTTCAAGAACTCTGTAGCACCGCCTACATACCTCGCTCTGCTAATCCTGTTACCAGTGGCTGCTGCCAGT
GGCGATAAGTCGTGTCTTACCGGGTTGGACTCAAGACGATAGTTACCGGATAAGGCGCAGCGGTCGGGCT
GAACGGGGGGTTCGTGCACACAGCCCAGCTTGGAGCGAACGACCTACACCGAACTGAGATACCTACAGCG
TGAGCATTGAGAAAGCGCCACGCTTCCCGAAGGGAGAAAGGCGGACAGGTATCCGGTAAGCGGCAGGGTC
GGAACAGGAGAGCGCACGAGGGAGCTTCCAGGGGGAAACGCCTGGTATCTTTATAGTCCTGTCGGGTTTC
GCCACCTCTGACTTGAGCGTCGATTTTTGTGATGCTCGTCAGGGGGGCGGAGCCTATGGAAAAACGCCAG
CAACGCGGCCTTTTTACGGTTCCTGGCCTTTTGCTGGCCTTTTGCTCACATGTTCTTTCCTGCGTTATCC
CCTGATTCTGTGGATAACCGTATTACCGCCTTTGAGTGAGCTGATACCGCTCGCCGCAGCCGAACGACCG
AGCGCAGCGAGTCAGTGAGCGAGGAAGCGGAAGAGCGCCCAATACGCAAACCGCCTCTCCCCGCGCGTTG
GCCGATTCATTAATGCAGGTTAACCTGGCTTATCGAAATTAATAC
Features (pLannotate 1.2.2; 13 found; start..end, strand, type, name):
     67..100     +  protein_bind   loxP: Cre-mediated recombination occurs in the 8-bp core sequence (GCATACAT). Cre recombinase
    142..1498    +  gene           kanMX: yeast selectable marker conferring kanamycin resistance (Wach et al., 1994)
   1550..1991    +  promoter       GAL1 promoter: S. cerevisiae GAL1; inducible promoter, regulated by Gal4
   2009..2042    +  protein_bind   loxP: Cre-mediated recombination occurs in the 8-bp core sequence (GCATACAT). Cre recombinase
   2113..2129    +  CDS            FLAG (fragment): FLAG® epitope tag, followed by an enterokinase cleavage site
   2174..2192    -  promoter       SP6 promoter: promoter for bacteriophage SP6 RNA polymerase
   2255..2306    -  misc_feature   bom (fragment): basis of mobility region from pBR322
   2408..2443    -  CDS            rop (fragment): Rop protein, which maintains plasmids at low copy number; rop
   2538..2642    +  promoter       AmpR promoter: bla
   2643..3503    +  CDS            AmpR: β-lactamase; bla; confers resistance to ampicillin, carbenicillin, and related antibiotics
   3674..4262    +  rep_origin     ori: high-copy-number ColE1/pMB1/pBR322/pUC origin of replication
   4445..4498    +  CDS            lacI (fragment): lac repressor; lacI; The lac repressor binds to the lac operator to inhibit transcription in E. coli. This inhibition can be relieved by adding lactose or isopropyl-β-D-thiogalactopyranoside (IPTG).
   4520..13      +  promoter       T7 promoter (across the origin): promoter for bacteriophage T7 RNA polymerase
