>Addgene plasmid #85772 | pK3F-GAL1 | addgene full sequence | sequence record 171079 | Addgene NGS Result
GCGCCACGCTTCCCGAAGGGAGAAAGGCGGACAGGTATCCGGTAAGCGGCAGGGTCGGAACAGGAGAGCG
CACGAGGGAGCTTCCAGGGGGAAACGCCTGGTATCTTTATAGTCCTGTCGGGTTTCGCCACCTCTGACTT
GAGCGTCGATTTTTGTGATGCTCGTCAGGGGGGCGGAGCCTATGGAAAAACGCCAGCAACGCGGCCTTTT
TACGGTTCCTGGCCTTTTGCTGGCCTTTTGCTCACATGTTCTTTCCTGCGTTATCCCCTGATTCTGTGGA
TAACCGTATTACCGCCTTTGAGTGAGCTGATACCGCTCGCCGCAGCCGAACGACCGAGCGCAGCGAGTCA
GTGAGCGAGGAAGCGGAAGAGCGCCCAATACGCAAACCGCCTCTCCCCGCGCGTTGGCCGATTCATTAAT
GCAGGTTAACCTGGCTTATCGAAATTAATACGACTCACTATAGGGAGACCGGCAGATCCGCGGCCGCATA
GGCCACTAGTGGATCTGATATCACCTAATAACTTCGTATAGCATACATTATACGAAGTTATATTAAGGGT
TCTCGACGTCCCCGCCGGGTCACCCGGCCAGCGACATGGAGGCCCAGAATACCCTCCTTGACAGTCTTGA
CGTGCGCAGCTCAGGGGCATGATGTGACTGTCGCCCGTACATTTAGCCCATACATCCCCATGTATAATCA
TTTGCATCCATACATTTTGATGGCCGCACGGCGCGAAGCAAAAATTACGGCTCCTCGCTGCAGACCTGCG
AGCAGGGAAACGCTCCCCTCACAGACGCGTTGAATTGTCCCCACGCCGCGCCCCTGTAGAGAAATATAAA
AGGTTAGGATTTGCCACTGAGGTTCTTCTTTCATATACTTCCTTTTAAAATCTTGCTAGGATACAGTTCT
CACATCACATCCGAACATAAACAACCATGGGTAAGGAAAAGACTCACGTTTCGAGGCCGCGATTAAATTC
CAACATGGATGCTGATTTATATGGGTATAAATGGGCTCGCGATAATGTCGGGCAATCAGGTGCGACAATC
TATCGATTGTATGGGAAGCCCGATGCGCCAGAGTTGTTTCTGAAACATGGCAAAGGTAGCGTTGCCAATG
ATGTTACAGATGAGATGGTCAGACTAAACTGGCTGACGGAATTTATGCCTCTTCCGACCATCAAGCATTT
TATCCGTACTCCTGATGATGCATGGTTACTCACCACTGCGATCCCCGGCAAAACAGCATTCCAGGTATTA
GAAGAATATCCTGATTCAGGTGAAAATATTGTTGATGCGCTGGCAGTGTTCCTGCGCCGGTTGCATTCGA
TTCCTGTTTGTAATTGTCCTTTTAACAGCGATCGCGTATTTCGTCTCGCTCAGGCGCAATCACGAATGAA
TAACGGTTTGGTTGATGCGAGTGATTTTGATGACGAGCGTAATGGCTGGCCTGTTGAACAAGTCTGGAAA
GAAATGCATAAGCTTTTGCCATTCTCACCGGATTCAGTCGTCACTCATGGTGATTTCTCACTTGATAACC
TTATTTTTGACGAGGGGAAATTAATAGGTTGTATTGATGTTGGACGAGTCGGAATCGCAGACCGATACCA
GGATCTTGCCATCCTATGGAACTGCCTCGGTGAGTTTTCTCCTTCATTACAGAAACGGCTTTTTCAAAAA
TATGGTATTGATAATCCTGATATGAATAAATTGCAGTTTCATTTGATGCTCGATGAGTTTTTCTAATCAG
TACTGACAATAAAAAGATTCTTGTTTTCAAGAACTTGTCATTTGTATAGTTTTTTTATATTGTAGTTGTT
CTATTTTAATCAAATGTTAGCGTGATTTATATTTTTTTTCGCCTCGACATCATCTGCCCAGATGCGAAGT
TAAGTGCGCAGAAAGTAATATCATGCGTCAATCGTATGTGAATGCTGGTCGCTATACTGCTGTCGATTCG
ATACTAACGCCGCCATCCAGTGTCGAGATCTCTAGTAGTACGGATTAGAAGCCGCCGAGCGGGCGACAGC
CCTCCGACGGAAGACTCTCCTCCGTGCGTCCTCGTCTTCACCGGTCGCGTTCCTGAAACGCAGATGTGCC
TCGCGCCGCACTGCTCCGAACAATAAAGATTCTACAATACTAGCTTTTATGGTTATGAAGAGGAAAAATT
GGCAGTAACCTGGCCCCACAAACCTTCAAATTAACGAATCAAATTAACAACCATAGGATGATAATGCGAT
TAGTTTTTTAGCCTTATTTCTGGGGTAATTAATCAGCGAAGCGATGATTTTTGATCTATTAACAGATATA
TAAATGGAAAAGCTGCATAACCACTTTAACTAATACTTTCAACATTTTCAGTTTGTATTACTTCTTATTC
AAATGTCATAAAAGTATCAACAAAAAATTGTTAATATACCTCTATACTTTAACGTCAAGGAGAAAAAACT
CTAGACCTAATAACTTCGTATAGCATACATTATACGAAGTTATATTAAGGGTTGTCGACACCATGGACTA
TAAAGACGACGACGACAAAGATTATAAGGACGACGACGATAAGGATTACAAGGACGACGACGATAAAGGA
TCCATGGGCGGCCGCGAGATCCTGGCGGCCGCGTTCTATAGTGTCACCTAAATCGTATGTGTATGATACA
TAAGGTTATGTATTAATTGTAGCCGCGTTCTAACGACAATATGTCCATATGGTGCACTCTCAGTACAATC
TGCTCTGATGCCGCATAGTTAAGCCAGCCCCGACACCCGCCAACACCCGCTGACGCGCCCTGACGGGCTT
GTCTGCTCCCGGCATCCGCTTACAGACAAGCTGTGACCGTCTCCGGGAGCTGCATGTGTCAGAGGTTTTC
ACCGTCATCACCGAAACGCGCGAGACGAAAGGGCCTCGTGATACGCCTATTTTTATAGGTTAATGTCATG
ATAATAATGGTTTCTTAGACGTCAGGTGGCACTTTTCGGGGAAATGTGCGCGGAACCCCTATTTGTTTAT
TTTTCTAAATACATTCAAATATGTATCCGCTCATGAGACAATAACCCTGATAAATGCTTCAATAATATTG
AAAAAGGAAGAGTATGAGTATTCAACATTTCCGTGTCGCCCTTATTCCCTTTTTTGCGGCATTTTGCCTT
CCTGTTTTTGCTCACCCAGAAACGCTGGTGAAAGTAAAAGATGCTGAAGATCAGTTGGGTGCACGAGTGG
GTTACATCGAACTGGATCTCAACAGCGGTAAGATCCTTGAGAGTTTTCGCCCCGAAGAACGTTTTCCAAT
GATGAGCACTTTTAAAGTTCTGCTATGTGGCGCGGTATTATCCCGTATTGACGCCGGGCAAGAGCAACTC
GGTCGCCGCATACACTATTCTCAGAATGACTTGGTTGAGTACTCACCAGTCACAGAAAAGCATCTTACGG
ATGGCATGACAGTAAGAGAATTATGCAGTGCTGCCATAACCATGAGTGATAACACTGCGGCCAACTTACT
TCTGACAACGATCGGAGGACCGAAGGAGCTAACCGCTTTTTTGCACAACATGGGGGATCATGTAACTCGC
CTTGATCGTTGGGAACCGGAGCTGAATGAAGCCATACCAAACGACGAGCGTGACACCACGATGCCTGTAG
CAATGGCAACAACGTTGCGCAAACTATTAACTGGCGAACTACTTACTCTAGCTTCCCGGCAACAATTAAT
AGACTGGATGGAGGCGGATAAAGTTGCAGGACCACTTCTGCGCTCGGCCCTTCCGGCTGGCTGGTTTATT
GCTGATAAATCTGGAGCCGGTGAGCGTGGGTCTCGCGGTATCATTGCAGCACTGGGGCCAGATGGTAAGC
CCTCCCGTATCGTAGTTATCTACACGACGGGGAGTCAGGCAACTATGGATGAACGAAATAGACAGATCGC
TGAGATAGGTGCCTCACTGATTAAGCATTGGTAACTGTCAGACCAAGTTTACTCATATATACTTTAGATT
GATTTAAAACTTCATTTTTAATTTAAAAGGATCTAGGTGAAGATCCTTTTTGATAATCTCATGACCAAAA
TCCCTTAACGTGAGTTTTCGTTCCACTGAGCGTCAGACCCCGTAGAAAAGATCAAAGGATCTTCTTGAGA
TCCTTTTTTTCTGCGCGTAATCTGCTGCTTGCAAACAAAAAAACCACCGCTACCAGCGGTGGTTTGTTTG
CCGGATCAAGAGCTACCAACTCTTTTTCCGAAGGTAACTGGCTTCAGCAGAGCGCAGATACCAAATACTG
TTCTTCTAGTGTAGCCGTAGTTAGGCCACCACTTCAAGAACTCTGTAGCACCGCCTACATACCTCGCTCT
GCTAATCCTGTTACCAGTGGCTGCTGCCAGTGGCGATAAGTCGTGTCTTACCGGGTTGGACTCAAGACGA
TAGTTACCGGATAAGGCGCAGCGGTCGGGCTGAACGGGGGGTTCGTGCACACAGCCCAGCTTGGAGCGAA
CGACCTACACCGAACTGAGATACCTACAGCGTGAGCTATGAGAAA
Features (pLannotate 1.2.2; 13 found; start..end, strand, type, name):
    371..424     +  CDS            lacI (fragment): lac repressor; lacI; The lac repressor binds to the lac operator to inhibit transcription in E. coli. This inhibition can be relieved by adding lactose or isopropyl-β-D-thiogalactopyranoside (IPTG).
    446..464     +  promoter       T7 promoter: promoter for bacteriophage T7 RNA polymerase
    518..551     +  protein_bind   loxP: Cre-mediated recombination occurs in the 8-bp core sequence (GCATACAT). Cre recombinase
    593..1949    +  gene           kanMX: yeast selectable marker conferring kanamycin resistance (Wach et al., 1994)
   2001..2442    +  promoter       GAL1 promoter: S. cerevisiae GAL1; inducible promoter, regulated by Gal4
   2460..2493    +  protein_bind   loxP: Cre-mediated recombination occurs in the 8-bp core sequence (GCATACAT). Cre recombinase
   2564..2580    +  CDS            FLAG (fragment): FLAG® epitope tag, followed by an enterokinase cleavage site
   2625..2643    -  promoter       SP6 promoter: promoter for bacteriophage SP6 RNA polymerase
   2706..2757    -  misc_feature   bom (fragment): basis of mobility region from pBR322
   2859..2894    -  CDS            rop (fragment): Rop protein, which maintains plasmids at low copy number; rop
   2989..3093    +  promoter       AmpR promoter: bla
   3094..3954    +  CDS            AmpR: β-lactamase; bla; confers resistance to ampicillin, carbenicillin, and related antibiotics
   4125..188     +  rep_origin     ori (across the origin): high-copy-number ColE1/pMB1/pBR322/pUC origin of replication
