[The description below was written by a language model from this plasmid's Addgene catalogue record and pLannotate feature annotations shown in this document.]
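Description:
pK3F-GAL1 is a member of the N-ICE plasmid series, built on the pUG6 backbone and catalogued as a yeast expression and Cre/lox vector for Saccharomyces cerevisiae. It is propagated in E. coli as a high-copy plasmid through a ColE1/pUC-type origin with ampicillin resistance (bla under its own promoter). No yeast replication origin or centromere is annotated, which fits its role as a source of a cassette for chromosomal integration rather than an episomal expression vector. Short lacI, rop and bom fragments are backbone remnants. T7 and SP6 promoters flank the insert region.

The payload is a roughly 2.1 kb cassette, cloned between SpeI and BamHI, that the catalogue names loxP-KanMX-loxP-GAL1p-3FLAG. It combines the kanMX marker, the galactose-inducible, Gal4-regulated GAL1 promoter and a 3×FLAG epitope coding sequence. kanMX allows selection of yeast transformants with G418; the catalogue lists the selectable marker as gentamicin. Both feature tables, one from the depositor sequence and one from repository sequencing, give the same 4,525 nt length and the same feature order. However, they place the second loxP site after the GAL1 promoter and just before the FLAG sequence, so the order differs from the insert name. In that arrangement Cre recombination would remove both the marker and the GAL1 promoter, leaving a single loxP upstream of the tag. Only a fragment of FLAG is annotated, probably a limit of automated detection of the triple repeat.

According to the associated publication title, the series is used to generate N-terminally 3×FLAG-tagged yeast genes with inducible, constitutive or endogenous expression. This plasmid supplies the inducible GAL1 version, and excision of the floxed segment would plausibly return the tagged gene to its endogenous promoter.
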