Addgene plasmid #85772: pK3F-GAL1
Purpose: N-ICE plasmid pK3F-GAL1
Depositing lab: Scott Briggs. Depositing organization: Purdue University. Publication: N-ICE plasmids for generating N-terminal 3 x FLAG tagged genes that allow Inducible, Constitutive, or Endogenous expression in Saccharomyces cerevisiae. Zhang Y, Serratore ND, Briggs SD. Yeast. 2016 Dec 12. doi: 10.1002/yea.3226. PubMed 27943405.
Backbone
  Vector backbone: pUG6
  Backbone manufacturer: Euroscarf
  Vector type: Yeast Expression, Cre/Lox
  Selectable markers: Gentamicin
Growth in bacteria
  Bacterial resistance: Ampicillin, 100 μg/mL
  Growth temperature: 37°C
  Growth strain: DH5alpha
  Copy number: High Copy
Gene/Insert
  Gene/Insert name: loxP-KanMX-loxP-GAL1p-3FLAG
  Species: S. cerevisiae (budding yeast), Synthetic
  Insert size (bp): 2070
  Cloning method: Restriction Enzyme; 5′ cloning site SpeI (not destroyed); 3′ cloning site BamHI (not destroyed)
  Sequencing primers: 5′ T7 promoter; 3′ Spt6 promoter
Terms and licenses: Academic/Nonprofit Terms; Industry Terms: Not Available to Industry
How to cite: pK3F-GAL1 was a gift from Scott Briggs (Addgene plasmid # 85772 ; http://n2t.net/addgene:85772 ; RRID:Addgene_85772)
